Addgene plasmid #211734: pcDNA3.1 VDAC1-Linker-GFP
Purpose: Expresses GFP tagged VDAC1 in mammalian cells. GFP is attached to the C-terminus of VDAC1 with a flexible linker.
Depositing lab: Roland Malli. Depositing organization: Medical University of Graz. Publication: Visualizing VDAC1 in live cells using a tetracysteine tag. Pilic J, Oflaz FE, Gottschalk B, Erdogan YC, Graier WF, Malli R. PLoS One. 2024 Oct 18;19(10):e0311107. doi: 10.1371/journal.pone.0311107. eCollection 2024. PubMed 39423216.
Backbone
  Vector backbone: pcDNA3.1(-)
  Backbone manufacturer: gene universal
  Backbone size w/o insert (bp): 5041
  Total vector size (bp): 6997
  Vector type: Mammalian Expression
  Selectable markers: Neomycin (select with G418)
Growth in bacteria
  Bacterial resistance: Ampicillin, 100 μg/mL
  Growth temperature: 37°C
  Growth strain: DH5alpha
  Copy number: High Copy
Gene/Insert
  Gene/Insert name: Voltage-dependent anion channel 1
  Insert size (bp): 1596
  Entrez Gene: VDAC1 (a.k.a. PORIN, VDAC-1)
  Promoter: CMV
  Tag / fusion protein: GFP (C terminal on insert)
  Cloning method: Unknown
  Sequencing primers: 5′ unknown; 3′ unknown
Terms and licenses: Academic/Nonprofit Terms; Industry Terms: Not Available to Industry
Depositor comments: Please visit https://doi.org/10.1101/2023.09.08.556841 for bioRxiv preprint.
How to cite: pcDNA3.1 VDAC1-Linker-GFP was a gift from Roland Malli (Addgene plasmid # 211734 ; http://n2t.net/addgene:211734 ; RRID:Addgene_211734)
