[The description below was written by a language model from this plasmid's Addgene catalogue record and pLannotate feature annotations shown in this document.]
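Description:
pcDNA3.1 VDAC1-Linker-GFP is a mammalian expression plasmid of about 7 kb built on the pcDNA3.1(-) backbone. It produces human voltage-dependent anion channel 1 (VDAC1, also called porin) fused at its C-terminus to GFP through a flexible linker. In the annotated sequence, the human cytomegalovirus immediate-early enhancer and promoter drive the fusion. The VDAC1 coding sequence is followed after a short gap, consistent with the linker, by EGFP, the mammalian codon-optimised enhanced GFP. The transcript is terminated by the bovine growth hormone polyadenylation signal. A T7 promoter sits between the CMV promoter and the insert, a standard backbone feature that permits in vitro transcription or serves as a sequencing primer site.

The plasmid is propagated in E. coli from a high-copy ColE1/pUC-type origin under ampicillin selection, with β-lactamase expressed from its own promoter. An f1 origin is also present. For mammalian cells, a separate cassette places the neomycin phosphotransferase gene under the SV40 enhancer/early promoter with an SV40 poly(A) signal, so stably transfected cells can be selected with G418. Several short annotated fragments (a truncated HIV-1 LTR, ble, lacI, bom and lac promoter/operator elements) are probably backbone remnants or partial similarity matches rather than functional parts.

VDAC1 forms a channel in the mitochondrial outer membrane that allows diffusion of small hydrophilic molecules. This construct is intended for visualising the protein by fluorescence in live mammalian cells, and it was deposited with a study on imaging VDAC1 in live cells using a tetracysteine tag.
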