Features (pLannotate 1.2.2; 21 found; start..end, strand, type, name):
     39..91      -  misc_feature   bom (fragment): basis of mobility region from pBR322
    246..625     +  enhancer       CMV enhancer: human cytomegalovirus immediate early enhancer
    626..829     +  promoter       CMV promoter: human cytomegalovirus (CMV) immediate early promoter
    825..858     +  LTR            5' LTR (truncated) (fragment): truncated 5' long terminal repeat (LTR) from HIV-1
    874..892     +  promoter       T7 promoter: promoter for bacteriophage T7 RNA polymerase
    912..1760    +  CDS            VDAC1: VDAC1_HUMAN - Also known as VDAC. Experimental evidence at protein level: Swiss-Prot protein existence level 1. Forms a channel through the mitochondrial outer membrane and also the plasma membrane. The channel at the outer mitochondrial membrane allows diffusion of small hydrophilic molecules; in the plasma membrane it is involved in cell volume regulation and apoptosis. It adopts an open conformation at low or zero membrane potential and a closed conformation at potentials above 30-40 mV. The open state has a weak anion selectivity whereas the closed state is cation-selective (PubMed:1184531
   1776..2495    +  CDS            EGFP: the original enhanced GFP (Yang et al., 1996) mammalian codon-optimized
   2608..2832    +  polyA_signal   bGH poly(A) signal: bovine growth hormone polyadenylation signal
   2836..2857    +  promoter       SV40 promoter (fragment): SV40 enhancer and early promoter
   2878..3306    +  rep_origin     f1 ori (sequence partly withheld): f1 bacteriophage origin of replication; arrow indicates direction of (+) strand synthesis
   3320..3649    +  promoter       SV40 promoter: SV40 enhancer and early promoter
   3716..4507    +  CDS            neo: KKA2_KLEPN - Also known as kan, nptII. Experimental evidence at protein level: Swiss-Prot protein existence level 1. Resistance to kanamycin, neomycin, paromomycin, ribostamycin, butirosin and gentamicin B. From Klebsiella pneumoniae.
   4531..4689    +  CDS            ble (fragment): BLE_KLEPN - Experimental evidence at protein level: Swiss-Prot protein existence level 1. Binding protein with a strong affinity to the bleomycin family of antibiotics. Binds to CL990; an antimitotic-antibiotic compound. From Klebsiella pneumoniae.
   4684..4805    +  polyA_signal   SV40 poly(A) signal: SV40 polyadenylation signal
   4878..4894    -  protein_bind   lac operator: The lac repressor binds to the lac operator to inhibit transcription in E. coli. This inhibition can be relieved by adding lactose or isopropyl-β-D-thiogalactopyranoside (IPTG). lac repressor encoded by lacI
   4902..4932    -  promoter       lac promoter: promoter for the E. coli lac operon
   4947..4968    -  protein_bind   CAP binding site: CAP binding activates transcription in the presence of cAMP. E. coli catabolite activator protein
   4981..5073    -  CDS            lacI (fragment): lac repressor; lacI; The lac repressor binds to the lac operator to inhibit transcription in E. coli. This inhibition can be relieved by adding lactose or isopropyl-β-D-thiogalactopyranoside (IPTG).
   5256..5844    -  rep_origin     ori: high-copy-number ColE1/pMB1/pBR322/pUC origin of replication
   6015..6875    -  CDS            AmpR: β-lactamase; bla; confers resistance to ampicillin, carbenicillin, and related antibiotics
   6876..6980    -  promoter       AmpR promoter: bla
>Addgene plasmid #211734 | pcDNA3.1 VDAC1-Linker-GFP | addgene full sequence | sequence record 417654 | Addgene NGS Result
CACCTGACGTCGACGGATCGGGAGATCTCCCGATCCCCTATGGTGCACTCTCAGTACAATCTGCTCTGAT
GCCGCATAGTTAAGCCAGTATCTGCTCCCTGCTTGTGTGTTGGAGGTCGCTGAGTAGTGCGCGAGCAAAA
TTTAAGCTACAACAAGGCAAGGCTTGACCGACAATTGCATGAAGAATCTGCTTAGGGTTAGGCGTTTTGC
GCTGCTTCGCGATGTACGGGCCAGATATACGCGTTGACATTGATTATTGACTAGTTATTAATAGTAATCA
ATTACGGGGTCATTAGTTCATAGCCCATATATGGAGTTCCGCGTTACATAACTTACGGTAAATGGCCCGC
CTGGCTGACCGCCCAACGACCCCCGCCCATTGACGTCAATAATGACGTATGTTCCCATAGTAACGCCAAT
AGGGACTTTCCATTGACGTCAATGGGTGGAGTATTTACGGTAAACTGCCCACTTGGCAGTACATCAAGTG
TATCATATGCCAAGTACGCCCCCTATTGACGTCAATGACGGTAAATGGCCCGCCTGGCATTATGCCCAGT
ACATGACCTTATGGGACTTTCCTACTTGGCAGTACATCTACGTATTAGTCATCGCTATTACCATGGTGAT
GCGGTTTTGGCAGTACATCAATGGGCGTGGATAGCGGTTTGACTCACGGGGATTTCCAAGTCTCCACCCC
ATTGACGTCAATGGGAGTTTGTTTTGGCACCAAAATCAACGGGACTTTCCAAAATGTCGTAACAACTCCG
CCCCATTGACGCAAATGGGCGGTAGGCGTGTACGGTGGGAGGTCTATATAAGCAGAGCTCTCTGGCTAAC
TAGAGAACCCACTGCTTACTGGCTTATCGAAATTAATACGACTCACTATAGGGAGACCCAAGCTGGCTAG
CATGGCTGTGCCACCCACGTATGCCGATCTTGGCAAATCTGCCAGGGATGTCTTCACCAAGGGCTATGGA
TTTGGCTTAATAAAGCTTGATTTGAAAACAAAATCTGAGAATGGATTGGAATTTACAAGCTCAGGCTCAG
CCAACACTGAGACCACCAAAGTGACGGGCAGTCTGGAAACCAAGTACAGATGGACTGAGTACGGCCTGAC
GTTTACAGAGAAATGGAATACCGACAATACACTAGGCACCGAGATTACTGTGGAAGATCAGCTTGCACGT
GGACTGAAGCTGACCTTCGATTCATCCTTCTCACCTAACACTGGGAAAAAAAATGCTAAAATCAAGACAG
GGTACAAGCGGGAGCACATTAACCTGGGCTGCGACATGGATTTCGACATTGCTGGGCCTTCCATCCGGGG
TGCTCTGGTGCTAGGTTACGAGGGCTGGCTGGCCGGCTACCAGATGAATTTTGAGACTGCAAAATCCCGA
GTGACCCAGAGCAACTTTGCAGTTGGCTACAAGACTGATGAATTCCAGCTTCACACTAATGTGAATGACG
GGACAGAGTTTGGCGGCTCCATTTACCAGAAAGTGAACAAGAAGTTGGAGACCGCTGTCAATCTTGCCTG
GACAGCAGGAAACAGTAACACGCGCTTCGGAATAGCAGCCAAGTATCAGATTGACCCTGACGCCTGCTTC
TCGGCTAAAGTGAACAACTCCAGCCTGATAGGTTTAGGATACACTCAGACTCTAAAGCCAGGTATTAAAC
TGACACTGTCAGCTCTTCTGGATGGCAAGAACGTCAATGCTGGTGGCCACAAGCTTGGTCTAGGACTGGA
ATTTCAAGCAGGTGGAGGCGGTAGCATGGTGAGCAAGGGCGAGGAGCTGTTCACCGGGGTGGTGCCCATC
CTGGTCGAGCTGGACGGCGACGTAAACGGCCACAAGTTCAGCGTGTCCGGCGAGGGCGAGGGCGATGCCA
CCTACGGCAAGCTGACCCTGAAGTTCATCTGCACCACCGGCAAGCTGCCCGTGCCCTGGCCCACCCTCGT
GACCACCCTGACCTACGGCGTGCAGTGCTTCAGCCGCTACCCCGACCACATGAAGCAGCACGACTTCTTC
AAGTCCGCCATGCCCGAAGGCTACGTCCAGGAGCGCACCATCTTCTTCAAGGACGACGGCAACTACAAGA
CCCGCGCCGAGGTGAAGTTCGAGGGCGACACCCTGGTGAACCGCATCGAGCTGAAGGGCATCGACTTCAA
GGAGGACGGCAACATCCTGGGGCACAAGCTGGAGTACAACTACAACAGCCACAACGTCTATATCATGGCC
GACAAGCAGAAGAACGGCATCAAGGTGAACTTCAAGATCCGCCACAACATCGAGGACGGCAGCGTGCAGC
TCGCCGACCACTACCAGCAGAACACCCCCATCGGCGACGGCCCCGTGCTGCTGCCCGACAACCACTACCT
GAGCACCCAGTCCGCCCTGAGCAAAGACCCCAACGAGAAGCGCGATCACATGGTCCTGCTGGAGTTCGTG
ACCGCCGCCGGGATCACTCTCGGCATGGACGAGCTGTACAAGTAATCTAGACTCGAGCGGCCGCCACTGT
GCTGGATATCTGCAGAATTCCACCACACTGGACTAGTGGATCCGAGCTCGGTACCAAGCTTAAGTTTAAA
CCGCTGATCAGCCTCGACTGTGCCTTCTAGTTGCCAGCCATCTGTTGTTTGCCCCTCCCCCGTGCCTTCC
TTGACCCTGGAAGGTGCCACTCCCACTGTCCTTTCCTAATAAAATGAGGAAATTGCATCGCATTGTCTGA
GTAGGTGTCATTCTATTCTGGGGGGTGGGGTGGGGCAGGACAGCAAGGGGGAGGATTGGGAAGACAATAG
CAGGCATGCTGGGGATGCGGTGGGCTCTATGGCTTCTGAGGCGGAAAGAACCAGCTGGGGCTCTAGGGGG
TATCCCC
[124 nt withheld, positions 2878-3001]
C
[91 nt withheld, positions 3003-3093]
A
[49 nt withheld, positions 3095-3143]
CCTTTGACGTTGGAGTCCACGTTCTTT
[37 nt withheld, positions 3171-3207]
ACCCTATCTCGGTCTATTCTTTTGATTTATAAGGGATTTTGCCGATTTCGGCCTATTGGTTAAAAAATGA
GCTGATTTAACAAAAATTTAACGCGAATTAATTCTGTGGAATGTGTGTCAGTTAGGGTGTGGAAAGTCCC
CAGGCTCCCCAGCAGGCAGAAGTATGCAAAGCATGCATCTCAATTAGTCAGCAACCAGGTGTGGAAAGTC
CCCAGGCTCCCCAGCAGGCAGAAGTATGCAAAGCATGCATCTCAATTAGTCAGCAACCATAGTCCCGCCC
CTAACTCCGCCCATCCCGCCCCTAACTCCGCCCAGTTCCGCCCATTCTCCGCCCCATGGCTGACTAATTT
TTTTTATTTATGCAGAGGCCGAGGCCGCCTCTGCCTCTGAGCTATTCCAGAAGTAGTGAGGAGGCTTTTT
TGGAGGCCTAGGCTTTTGCAAAAAGCTCCCGGGAGCTTGTATATCCATTTTCGGATCTGATCAAGAGACA
GGATGAGGATCGTTTCGCATGATTGAACAAGATGGATTGCACGCAGGTTCTCCGGCCGCTTGGGTGGAGA
GGCTATTCGGCTATGACTGGGCACAACAGACAATCGGCTGCTCTGATGCCGCCGTGTTCCGGCTGTCAGC
GCAGGGGCGCCCGGTTCTTTTTGTCAAGACCGACCTGTCCGGTGCCCTGAATGAACTGCAGGACGAGGCA
GCGCGGCTATCGTGGCTGGCCACGACGGGCGTTCCTTGCGCAGCTGTGCTCGACGTTGTCACTGAAGCGG
GAAGGGACTGGCTGCTATTGGGCGAAGTGCCGGGGCAGGATCTCCTGTCATCTCACCTTGCTCCTGCCGA
GAAAGTATCCATCATGGCTGATGCAATGCGGCGGCTGCATACGCTTGATCCGGCTACCTGCCCATTCGAC
CACCAAGCGAAACATCGCATCGAGCGAGCACGTACTCGGATGGAAGCCGGTCTTGTCGATCAGGATGATC
TGGACGAAGAGCATCAGGGGCTCGCGCCAGCCGAACTGTTCGCCAGGCTCAAGGCGCGCATGCCCGACGG
CGAGGATCTCGTCGTGACCCATGGCGATGCCTGCTTGCCGAATATCATGGTGGAAAATGGCCGCTTTTCT
GGATTCATCGACTGTGGCCGGCTGGGTGTGGCGGACCGCTATCAGGACATAGCGTTGGCTACCCGTGATA
TTGCTGAAGAGCTTGGCGGCGAATGGGCTGACCGCTTCCTCGTGCTTTACGGTATCGCCGCTCCCGATTC
GCAGCGCATCGCCTTCTATCGCCTTCTTGACGAGTTCTTCTGAGCGGGACTCTGGGGTTCGAAATGACCG
ACCAAGCGACGCCCAACCTGCCATCACGAGATTTCGATTCCACCGCCGCCTTCTATGAAAGGTTGGGCTT
CGGAATCGTTTTCCGGGACGCCGGCTGGATGATCCTCCAGCGCGGGGATCTCATGCTGGAGTTCTTCGCC
CACCCCAACTTGTTTATTGCAGCTTATAATGGTTACAAATAAAGCAATAGCATCACAAATTTCACAAATA
AAGCATTTTTTTCACTGCATTCTAGTTGTGGTTTGTCCAAACTCATCAATGTATCTTATCATGTCTGTAT
ACCGTCGACCTCTAGCTAGAGCTTGGCGTAATCATGGTCATAGCTGTTTCCTGTGTGAAATTGTTATCCG
CTCACAATTCCACACAACATACGAGCCGGAAGCATAAAGTGTAAAGCCTGGGGTGCCTAATGAGTGAGCT
AACTCACATTAATTGCGTTGCGCTCACTGCCCGCTTTCCAGTCGGGAAACCTGTCGTGCCAGCTGCATTA
ATGAATCGGCCAACGCGCGGGGAGAGGCGGTTTGCGTATTGGGCGCTCTTCCGCTTCCTCGCTCACTGAC
TCGCTGCGCTCGGTCGTTCGGCTGCGGCGAGCGGTATCAGCTCACTCAAAGGCGGTAATACGGTTATCCA
CAGAATCAGGGGATAACGCAGGAAAGAACATGTGAGCAAAAGGCCAGCAAAAGGCCAGGAACCGTAAAAA
GGCCGCGTTGCTGGCGTTTTTCCATAGGCTCCGCCCCCCTGACGAGCATCACAAAAATCGACGCTCAAGT
CAGAGGTGGCGAAACCCGACAGGACTATAAAGATACCAGGCGTTTCCCCCTGGAAGCTCCCTCGTGCGCT
CTCCTGTTCCGACCCTGCCGCTTACCGGATACCTGTCCGCCTTTCTCCCTTCGGGAAGCGTGGCGCTTTC
TCATAGCTCACGCTGTAGGTATCTCAGTTCGGTGTAGGTCGTTCGCTCCAAGCTGGGCTGTGTGCACGAA
CCCCCCGTTCAGCCCGACCGCTGCGCCTTATCCGGTAACTATCGTCTTGAGTCCAACCCGGTAAGACACG
ACTTATCGCCACTGGCAGCAGCCACTGGTAACAGGATTAGCAGAGCGAGGTATGTAGGCGGTGCTACAGA
GTTCTTGAAGTGGTGGCCTAACTACGGCTACACTAGAAGAACAGTATTTGGTATCTGCGCTCTGCTGAAG
CCAGTTACCTTCGGAAAAAGAGTTGGTAGCTCTTGATCCGGCAAACAAACCACCGCTGGTAGCGGTGGTT
TTTTTGTTTGCAAGCAGCAGATTACGCGCAGAAAAAAAGGATCTCAAGAAGATCCTTTGATCTTTTCTAC
GGGGTCTGACGCTCAGTGGAACGAAAACTCACGTTAAGGGATTTTGGTCATGAGATTATCAAAAAGGATC
TTCACCTAGATCCTTTTAAATTAAAAATGAAGTTTTAAATCAATCTAAAGTATATATGAGTAAACTTGGT
CTGACAGTTACCAATGCTTAATCAGTGAGGCACCTATCTCAGCGATCTGTCTATTTCGTTCATCCATAGT
TGCCTGACTCCCCGTCGTGTAGATAACTACGATACGGGAGGGCTTACCATCTGGCCCCAGTGCTGCAATG
ATACCGCGAGACCCACGCTCACCGGCTCCAGATTTATCAGCAATAAACCAGCCAGCCGGAAGGGCCGAGC
GCAGAAGTGGTCCTGCAACTTTATCCGCCTCCATCCAGTCTATTAATTGTTGCCGGGAAGCTAGAGTAAG
TAGTTCGCCAGTTAATAGTTTGCGCAACGTTGTTGCCATTGCTACAGGCATCGTGGTGTCACGCTCGTCG
TTTGGTATGGCTTCATTCAGCTCCGGTTCCCAACGATCAAGGCGAGTTACATGATCCCCCATGTTGTGCA
AAAAAGCGGTTAGCTCCTTCGGTCCTCCGATCGTTGTCAGAAGTAAGTTGGCCGCAGTGTTATCACTCAT
GGTTATGGCAGCACTGCATAATTCTCTTACTGTCATGCCATCCGTAAGATGCTTTTCTGTGACTGGTGAG
TACTCAACCAAGTCATTCTGAGAATAGTGTATGCGGCGACCGAGTTGCTCTTGCCCGGCGTCAATACGGG
ATAATACCGCGCCACATAGCAGAACTTTAAAAGTGCTCATCATTGGAAAACGTTCTTCGGGGCGAAAACT
CTCAAGGATCTTACCGCTGTTGAGATCCAGTTCGATGTAACCCACTCGTGCACCCAACTGATCTTCAGCA
TCTTTTACTTTCACCAGCGTTTCTGGGTGAGCAAAAACAGGAAGGCAAAATGCCGCAAAAAAGGGAATAA
GGGCGACACGGAAATGTTGAATACTCATACTCTTCCTTTTTCAATATTATTGAAGCATTTATCAGGGTTA
TTGTCTCATGAGCGGATACATATTTGAATGTATTTAGAAAAATAAACAAATAGGGGTTCCGCGCACATTT
CCCCGAAAAGTGC
